>Addgene plasmid #116971 | pFS_0359_pET30-RT-CRISPR_Micromonospora_rosaria_ARRAY_2 | addgene full sequence | sequence record 228959 | Addgene NGS Result
CCAGGTGCCGAGGTGCGCGCCGCCCTGTTTACGCACGTCAAAGCCCACATTCACCACCATCATGGCCTAG
GTCACACCGCCCTCGAAGGAGAACTTCACGAGGTGCGCGCTACGATCTCTGTTCCAGCAGCTCAAGACCC
ACCGTTTTCGGGTAGGATTGCCATCCACAGCCCAACCCAGCGGGCATAGAAACGTCCCGCGGCCGCTATT
CTTTTGATTTATAAGGGATTTTGCCGATTTCGGCCTATTGGTTAAAAAATGAGCTGATTTAACAAAAATT
TAACGCGAATTTTAACAAAATATTAACGCTTACAATTTAGGTGGCACTTTTCGGGGAAATGTGCGCGGAA
CCCCTATTTGTTTATTTTTCTAAATACATTCAAATATGTATCCGCTCATGAATTAATTCTTAGAAAAACT
CATCGAGCATCAAATGAAACTGCAATTTATTCATATCAGGATTATCAATACCATATTTTTGAAAAAGCCG
TTTCTGTAATGAAGGAGAAAACTCACCGAGGCAGTTCCATAGGATGGCAAGATCCTGGTATCGGTCTGCG
ATTCCGACTCGTCCAACATCAATACAACCTATTAATTTCCCCTCGTCAAAAATAAGGTTATCAAGTGAGA
AATCACCATGAGTGACGACTGAATCCGGTGAGAATGGCAAAAGTTTATGCATTTCTTTCCAGACTTGTTC
AACAGGCCAGCCATTACGCTCGTCATCAAAATCACTCGCATCAACCAAACCGTTATTCATTCGTGATTGC
GCCTGAGCGAGACGAAATACGCGATCGCTGTTAAAAGGACAATTACAAACAGGAATCGAATGCAACCGGC
GCAGGAACACTGCCAGCGCATCAACAATATTTTCACCTGAATCAGGATATTCTTCTAATACCTGGAATGC
TGTTTTCCCGGGGATCGCAGTGGTGAGTAACCATGCATCATCAGGAGTACGGATAAAATGCTTGATGGTC
GGAAGAGGCATAAATTCCGTCAGCCAGTTTAGTCTGACCATCTCATCTGTAACATCATTGGCAACGCTAC
CTTTGCCATGTTTCAGAAACAACTCTGGCGCATCGGGCTTCCCATACAATCGATAGATTGTCGCACCTGA
TTGCCCGACATTATCGCGAGCCCATTTATACCCATATAAATCAGCATCCATGTTGGAATTTAATCGCGGC
CTAGAGCAAGACGTTTCCCGTTGAATATGGCTCATAACACCCCTTGTATTACTGTTTATGTAAGCAGACA
GTTTTATTGTTCATGACCAAAATCCCTTAACGTGAGTTTTCGTTCCACTGAGCGTCAGACCCCGTAGAAA
AGATCAAAGGATCTTCTTGAGATCCTTTTTTTCTGCGCGTAATCTGCTGCTTGCAAACAAAAAAACCACC
GCTACCAGCGGTGGTTTGTTTGCCGGATCAAGAGCTACCAACTCTTTTTCCGAAGGTAACTGGCTTCAGC
AGAGCGCAGATACCAAATACTGTCCTTCTAGTGTAGCCGTAGTTAGGCCACCACTTCAAGAACTCTGTAG
CACCGCCTACATACCTCGCTCTGCTAATCCTGTTACCAGTGGCTGCTGCCAGTGGCGATAAGTCGTGTCT
TACCGGGTTGGACTCAAGACGATAGTTACCGGATAAGGCGCAGCGGTCGGGCTGAACGGGGGGTTCGTGC
ACACAGCCCAGCTTGGAGCGAACGACCTACACCGAACTGAGATACCTACAGCGTGAGCTATGAGAAAGCG
CCACGCTTCCCGAAGGGAGAAAGGCGGACAGGTATCCGGTAAGCGGCAGGGTCGGAACAGGAGAGCGCAC
GAGGGAGCTTCCAGGGGGAAACGCCTGGTATCTTTATAGTCCTGTCGGGTTTCGCCACCTCTGACTTGAG
CGTCGATTTTTGTGATGCTCGTCAGGGGGGCGGAGCCTATGGAAAAACGCCAGCAACGCGGCCTTTTTAC
GGTTCCTGGTCTTTTGCTGGCCTTTTGCTCACATGTTCTTTCCTGCGTTATCCCCTGATTCTGTGGATAA
CCGTATTACCGCCTTTGAGTGAGCTGATACCGCTCGCCGCAGCCGAACGACCGAGCGCAGCGAGTCAGTG
AGCGAGGAAGCGGAAGAGCGCCTGATGCGGTATTTTCTCCTTACGCATCTGTGCGGTATTTCACACCGCA
ATGGTGCACTCTCAGTACAATCTGCTCTGATGCCGCATAGTTAAGCCAGTATACACTCCGCTATCGCTAC
GTGACTGGGTCATGGCTGCGCCCCGACACCCGCCAACACCCGCTGACGCGCCCTGACGGGCTTGTCTGCT
CCCGGCATCCGCTTACAGACAAGCTGTGACCGTCTCCGGGAGCTGCATGTGTCAGAGGTTTTCACCGTCA
TCACCGAAACGCGCGAGGCAGCTGCGGTAAAGCTCATCAGCGTGGTCGTGAAGCGATTCACAGATGTCTG
CCTGTTCATCCGCGTCCAGCTCGTTGAGTTTCTCCAGAAGCGTTAATGTCTGGCTTCTGATAAAGCGGGC
CATGTTAAGGGCGGTTTTTTCCTGTTTGGTCACTGATGCCTCCGTGTAAGGGGGATTTCTGTTCATGGGG
GTAATGATACCGATGAAACGAGAGAGGATGCTCACGATACGGGTTACTGATGATGAACATGCCCGGTTAC
TGGAACGTTGTGAGGGTAAACAACTGGCGGTATGGATGCGGCGGGACCAGAGAAAAATCACTCAGGGTCA
ATGCCAGCGCTTCGTTAATACAGATGTAGGTGTTCCACAGGGTAGCCAGCAGCATCCTGCGATGCAGATC
CGGAACATAATGGTGCAGGGCGCTGACTTCCGCGTTTCCAGACTTTACGAAACACGGAAACCGAAGATCA
TTCATGTTGTTGCTCAGGTCGCAGACGTTTTGCAGCAGCAGTCGCTTCACGTTCGCTCGCGTATCGGTGA
TTCATTCTGCTAACCAGTAAGGCAACCCCGCCAGCCTAGCCGGGTCCTCAACGACAGGAGCACGATCATG
CGCACCCGTGGGGCCGCCATGCCGGCGATAATGGCCTGCTTCTCGCCGAAACGTTTGGTGGCGGGACCAG
TGACGAAGGCTTGAGCGAGGGCGTGCAAGATTCCGAATACCGCAAGCGACAGGCCGATCATCGTCGCGCT
CCAGCGAAAGCGGTCCTCGCCGAAAATGACCCAGAGCGCTGCCGGCACCTGTCCTACGAGTTGCATGATA
AAGAAGATAGTCATAAGTGCGGCGACGATAGTCATGCCCCGCGCCCACCGGAAGGAGCTGACTGGGTTGA
AGGCTCTCAAGGGCATCGGTCGAGATCCCGGTGCCTAATGAGTGAGCTAACTTACATTAATTGCGTTGCG
CTCACTGCCCGCTTTCCAGTCGGGAAACCTGTCGTGCCAGCTGCATTAATGAATCGGCCAACGCGCGGGG
AGAGGCGGTTTGCGTATTGGGCGCCAGGGTGGTTTTTCTTTTCACCAGTGAGACGGGCAACAGCTGATTG
CCCTTCACCGCCTGGCCCTGAGAGAGTTGCAGCAAGCGGTCCACGCTGGTTTGCCCCAGCAGGCGAAAAT
CCTGTTTGATGGTGGTTAACGGCGGGATATAACATGAGCTATCTTCGGTATCGTCGTATCCCACTACCGA
GATGTCCGCACCAACGCGCAGCCCGGACTCGGTAATGGCGCGCATTGCGCCCAGCGCCATCTGATCGTTG
GCAACCAGCATCGCAGTGGGAACGATGCCCTCATTCAGCATTTGCATGGTTTGTTGAAAACCGGACATGG
CACTCCAGTCGCCTTCCCGTTCCGCTATCGGCTGAATTTGATTGCGAGTGAGATATTTATGCCAGCCAGC
CAGACGCAGACGCGCCGAGACAGAACTTAATGGGCCCGCTAACAGCGCGATTTGCTGGTGACCCAATGCG
ACCAGATGCTCCACGCCCAGTCGCGTACCATCTTCATGGGAGAAAATAATACTGTTGATGGGTGTCTGGT
CAGAGACATCAAGAAATAACGCCGGAACATTAGTGCAGGCAGCTTCCACAGCAATGGCATCCTGGTCATC
CAGCGGATAGTTAATGATCAGCCCACTGACGCGTTGCGCGAGAAGATTGTGCACCGCCGCTTTACAGGCT
TCGACGCCGCTTCGTTCTACCATCGACACCACCACGCTGGCACCCAGTTGATCGGCGCGAGATTTAATCG
CCGCGACAATTTGCGACGGCGCGTGCAGGGCCAGACTGGAGGTGGCAACGCCAATCAGCAACGACTGTTT
GCCCGCCAGTTGTTGTGCCACGCGGTTGGGAATGTAATTCAGCTCCGCCATCGCCGCTTCCACTTTTTCC
CGCGTTTTCGCAGAAACGTGGCTGGCCTGGTTCACCACGCGGGAAACGGTCTGATAAGAGACACCGGCAT
ACTCTGCGACATCGTATAACGTTACTGGTTTCACATTCACCACCCTGAATTGACTCTCTTCCGGGCGCTA
TCATGCCATACCGCGAAAGGTTTTGCGCCATTCGATGGTGTCCGGGATCTCGACGCTCTCCCTTATGCGA
CTCCTGCATTAGGAAGCAGCCCAGTAGTAGGTTGAGGCCGTTGAGCACCGCCGCCGCAAGGAATGGTGCA
TGCAAGGAGATGGCGCCCAACAGTCCCCCGGCCACGGGGCCTGCCACCATACCCACGCCGAAACAAGCGC
TCATGAGCCCGAAGTGGCGAGCCCGATCTTCCCCATCGGTGATGTCGGCGATATAGGCGCCAGCAACCGC
ACCTGTGGCGCCGGTGATGCCGGCCACGATGCGTCCGGCGTAGAGGATCGAGATCGATCTCGATCCCGCG
AAATTAATACGACTCACTATAGGGGAATTGTGAGCGGATAACAATTCCCCTCTAGAAATAATTTTGTTTA
ACTTTAAGAAGGAGATATACATATGACCAGGGTGTCTATCCCTAAACCCGATGGCGGAATACGTAGCTTG
GCTATAGGAGCTATTGAAGATAGAATTGTCGAAAGAGCTGTTCTGGATGTTCTTGATCCAGTTGTGGACC
CCACACTTTCCCCGTGGAGTTTTGCATACAGGAGAGGCTTAGGCGTGAGGGATGCAGTTCGAGCTTTGGC
AGAAGCTAGGGAATCTGGTCTAGCTTTTGTTGTTCGTTGTGATATTGATGATTGTTTTGATTCGATCCCG
AGATGGCCTCTACTTAGGAGACTAAGAGAATTGGTTTCTGACGCTGAATTGGTTGCCTTGGTAGAAAGAT
TGGTTGGCAGACCAGTCACTGGAGAAAGGGCTTCCGGTGGTAGGGGATTGCATCAGGGCGGATCGCTCAG
TCCTTTGTTGGCCAACCTATATTTGGATACCTTTGATCGAGCATTGATGCGTCATGGACACCGTGTAGTT
AGATATGGAGATGATATAGCTATATCTGTTCCCGATAGGCCAACTGGACTTAGAGTATTGGATTTGGCTG
ATGCAGAAGCAGAAGCCCTGTCTTTGAGACTAAATACTGATGATAGACAAGTCATAGCTTTTGATGAAGG
AGTCCCTTTCTGTGGTCAGGTTGTTACTGCATCAAGCGGGCCAACAGCTGATTTACAAGCTAAACCTCTG
CAAGGTACAGTCTTTGTTACAACCCAAGGAGCATTGCTAAGAGTAAAAGGAGAACGACTTCGTGTCGAAG
ATGGAGACAGGCTACTGGCTAATGTAAATTTGAAGCGTGTGAGGCAAATAGTCTGTTTTGGTAGAGTAGG
AGTGACTTCTACCTTGTTACAAAGAATTGTAGAACGAGGAATAGAACTTGCTTGGTTATATGAGGATGGT
AGACATGCAGCTAGAGTAAGTGGGTTGGATGGTACTGATCCAGAGGTCCGTTTAGCCCAATATAGAGCTG
CTGATGATGCACGTCAGGCACTGAGAATAGCTAGGCAGTTAGTCGCTGGTAAAGTAACAAATATGAGAGT
TGGTCTTTTGCGAGCTGCTAGGGCTCAACAAGCTCCAGAGCTTGCTGATCGTCAGGCACGATTGGCCACA
GCTCGACAGTCAGCTTTGATTGCAGATTCTACTGCTGAATTGATGGGTTATGAGGGTTCAGCTACTAGAG
ATTATTTTGCTGGTCTTTCACAAATTTTGGGTCCTGAGTGGGGCTTTACTACTCGTCAAAGAAGGCCTCC
TCCTGACCCCGTGAATGCCATGCTTAGTTTTGGATATACCTTGCTGACTAATGAGGCACTCACGGCCTGT
CAGCTGGCTGGACTTGATCCATATCTCGGTATGTTACATTCTCCTAGAAGAAATAGACCTTCTTTGGCAT
TGGATTTAATCGAAGAACTCCGACCCGTTGTTGTTGATGCTACCGTTATTAGGCTAGTACGAACAGGACA
AGTTACTCCTAAGAACTTTACTCTGACAGATGATAGAGGATGTAGATTGGATGATCATGGTAGACGTGCC
TTTCTGGATGCTTATGAGCGTAGAATGCTAACACTTGTCCATCATCCTGTAGAACAAAGAAGAATACCGT
GGAGACATGTTTTGTTAGCACAAGCTAGAACACTTGCTGCTGTATTGTCATCGCGTCGTCCCGAATATAG
ACCCGTAGTATGGCGTTAACGTACGTTAACTTTAAGAAGGAGAACTTAAGATGTCCCGTGTTTGTTATGT
AGTTGCCTATGATATAGCCGATGACGACCGAAGGGCCGATCTCGCTATGTTTCTTTCAGGGTACGGTCCG
CGTGTTCAGTTGTCTGTGTTTGAAGTCGAATTGCCGGATGCTGATACAGCTGTTGCTTTTAGGGAGCGTT
TGCGTAGTTTAATAGACCCTAACGACGATCAAGTTCGTCTGTATCGACTCACTCCACAGGCATTGGGACA
GAGAATTATTTACGGAAGAAGGACCATTGAGGAGAGAGTTGACTTTTGGATCGTGTAACTCGAGATCCGG
CTGCTAACAAAGCCCGAAAGGAAGCTGAGTTGGCTGCTGCCACCGCTGAGCAATAACTAGCATAACCCCT
TGGGGCCTCTAAACGGGTCTTGAGGGGTTTTTTGCTGAAAGGAGGAACTATATCCGGATA
Features (pLannotate 1.2.2; 18 found; start..end, strand, type, name):
    205..318     +  rep_origin     M13 ori (fragment): M13 bacteriophage origin of replication; arrow indicates direction of (+) strand synthesis
    344..401     +  promoter       AmpR promoter (fragment): bla
    410..1225    -  CDS            KanR: aminoglycoside phosphotransferase; aph(3')-Ia; confers resistance to kanamycin in bacteria or G418 (Geneticin®) in eukaryotes
   1347..1935    +  rep_origin     ori: high-copy-number ColE1/pMB1/pBR322/pUC origin of replication
   2121..2260    -  misc_feature   bom: basis of mobility region from pBR322
   2362..2553    -  CDS            rop: Rop protein, which maintains plasmids at low copy number; rop
   2570..2950    +  CDS            YPB1_ECOLX: Protein predicted: Swiss-Prot protein existence level 4. From Escherichia coli.
   3022..3313    -  CDS            TcR (fragment): tetracycline efflux protein; tet; confers resistance to tetracycline
   3328..3349    -  protein_bind   CAP binding site: CAP binding activates transcription in the presence of cAMP. E. coli catabolite activator protein
   3362..4444    -  CDS            lacI: lac repressor; lacI; The lac repressor binds to the lac operator to inhibit transcription in E. coli. This inhibition can be relieved by adding lactose or isopropyl-β-D-thiogalactopyranoside (IPTG).
   4445..4522    -  promoter       lacI promoter: lacI
   4530..4809    -  CDS            TcR (fragment): tetracycline efflux protein; tet; confers resistance to tetracycline
   4835..4853    +  promoter       T7 promoter: promoter for bacteriophage T7 RNA polymerase
   4854..4878    +  protein_bind   lac operator: The lac repressor binds to the lac operator to inhibit transcription in E. coli. This inhibition can be relieved by adding lactose or isopropyl-β-D-thiogalactopyranoside (IPTG). lac repressor encoded by lacI
   4893..4915    +  RBS            RBS: efficient ribosome binding site from bacteriophage T7 gene 10 (Olins and Rangwala, 1989)
   6606..6623    +  RBS            RBS (fragment): efficient ribosome binding site from bacteriophage T7 gene 10 (Olins and Rangwala, 1989)
   6930..6979    +  CDS            SET1 (fragment): solubility-enhancement tag derived from T7 phage gene 10B
   6987..7034    +  terminator     T7 terminator: transcription terminator for bacteriophage T7 RNA polymerase
