[The description below was written by a language model from this plasmid's Addgene catalogue record and pLannotate feature annotations shown in this document.]
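Description:
pFS_0359_pET30-RT-CRISPR_Micromonospora_rosaria_ARRAY_2 is a 7,060-nt bacterial expression plasmid built on the Novagen pET30b+ backbone. It is selected with kanamycin through the aph(3')-Ia KanR gene. It replicates from a ColE1/pBR322-type origin accompanied by the bom region and the rop gene, which is consistent with its listing as low copy. A fragment of an M13/f1-type phage origin and short tetracycline-resistance remnants are leftover backbone sequence rather than functional modules.

The payload is a synthetic operon encoding the Micromonospora rosaria RT-Cas1 fusion and Cas2, the CRISPR adaptation proteins that include a reverse transcriptase domain. It is driven by a T7 promoter immediately followed by a lac operator (T7lac). A plasmid-borne lacI gene with its own promoter supplies repressor, so expression needs a host providing T7 RNA polymerase and is induced by IPTG or lactose. A T7 gene 10 ribosome binding site sits just downstream of the operator. A second partial RBS match about 1.7 kb further on suggests a separate translation start for a downstream open reading frame, and a T7 terminator closes the unit.

The automated annotation does not label the RT-Cas1 and Cas2 coding sequences or the CRISPR array. These presumably lie in the unannotated span between the first RBS and the terminator, but their exact positions are not given in the table. The short "SET1" hit near the terminator is only a fragment match.

According to the record, the plasmid also carries M. rosaria CRISPR array 2 and is compatible with the SENECA readout for detecting newly acquired spacers. It is used to study spacer acquisition from RNA and for transcriptional recording in bacteria.
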