Addgene plasmid #116971: pFS_0359_pET30-RT-CRISPR_Micromonospora_rosaria_ARRAY_2
Purpose: Expresses MrRT-Cas1-Cas2 under pT7lac promoter, encodes MrCRISPR array 2, compatible with SENECA acquisition readout
Depositing lab: Randall Platt. Depositing organization: ETH Zurich (Swiss Federal Institute of Technology). Publication: Transcriptional recording by CRISPR spacer acquisition from RNA. Schmidt F, Cherepkova MY, Platt RJ. Nature. 2018 Oct;562(7727):380-385. doi: 10.1038/s41586-018-0569-1. Epub 2018 Oct 3. PubMed 30283135.
Backbone
  Vector backbone: pET30b+
  Backbone manufacturer: Novagen
  Vector type: Bacterial Expression
Growth in bacteria
  Bacterial resistance: Kanamycin, 50 μg/mL
  Growth temperature: 37°C
  Growth strain: Stbl3
  Copy number: Low Copy
Gene/Insert
  Gene/Insert name: Micromonospora rosaria RT-Cas1-Cas2
  Species: Synthetic
  Promoter: T7
  Cloning method: Restriction Enzyme; 5′ cloning site Unknown (unknown if destroyed); 3′ cloning site Unknown (unknown if destroyed)
  Sequencing primers: 5′ T7; 3′ T7-term
Terms and licenses: Academic/Nonprofit Terms; Industry Terms: Not Available to Industry
Depositor comments: Please see the annotated GenBank file and the additional image file for the location of specific features in the sequence of this plasmid.
How to cite: pFS_0359_pET30-RT-CRISPR_Micromonospora_rosaria_ARRAY_2 was a gift from Randall Platt (Addgene plasmid # 116971 ; http://n2t.net/addgene:116971 ; RRID:Addgene_116971)
